Addgene plasmid #122475: HA-IFITM3-F8-TAG
Purpose: expresses human IFITM3 with unnatural amino acid incorporated site specifically in response to the amber codon TAG in mammalian cells when co-transfected with tRNA synthetase/tRNA pair.
Depositing lab: Howard Hang. Depositing organization: Rockefeller University. Publication: IFITM3 directly engages and shuttles incoming virus particles to lysosomes. Spence JS, He R, Hoffmann HH, Das T, Thinon E, Rice CM, Peng T, Chandran K, Hang HC. Nat Chem Biol. 2019 Jan 14. pii: 10.1038/s41589-018-0213-2. doi: 10.1038/s41589-018-0213-2. PubMed 30643282.
Backbone
  Vector backbone: pCMV-HA
  Backbone manufacturer: clontech
  Backbone size w/o insert (bp): 3800
  Total vector size (bp): 4191
  Vector type: Mammalian Expression
Growth in bacteria
  Bacterial resistance: Ampicillin, 100 μg/mL
  Growth temperature: 37°C
  Growth strain: DH5alpha
  Copy number: High Copy
Gene/Insert
  Gene/Insert name: IFITM3
  Species: H. sapiens (human)
  Mutation: Changed Phenylalanine 8 to amber codon
  Entrez Gene: IFITM3 (a.k.a. 1-8U, DSPA2b, IP15)
  Tag / fusion protein: HA (N terminal on backbone)
  Cloning method: Restriction Enzyme; 5′ cloning site EcoRI (not destroyed); 3′ cloning site SalI (not destroyed)
  Sequencing primers: 5′ GATCCGGTACTAGAGGAACTGAAAAAC
Terms and licenses: Academic/Nonprofit Terms; Industry Terms: Not Available to Industry
How to cite: HA-IFITM3-F8-TAG was a gift from Howard Hang (Addgene plasmid # 122475 ; http://n2t.net/addgene:122475 ; RRID:Addgene_122475)
