[The description below was written by a language model from this plasmid's Addgene catalogue record and pLannotate feature annotations shown in this document.]
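Description:
HA-IFITM3-F8-TAG is a mammalian expression plasmid of about 4.2 kb built on the Clontech pCMV-HA backbone. It is propagated in E. coli through a high-copy ColE1/pUC-type origin and selected with ampicillin via the β-lactamase gene and its native promoter. The feature table also picks up fragments of lac regulatory elements, lacZα, rop, bom and a pUC-type polylinker. These are leftovers of the backbone's cloning-vector ancestry and have no role in the mammalian expression cassette. No mammalian selection marker is annotated, which fits transient transfection.

The expression cassette consists of the human cytomegalovirus immediate-early enhancer and promoter, a modified SV40 intron with splice donor and acceptor sites, a backbone-encoded N-terminal HA epitope (annotated as a fragment of a 3xHA tag, consistent with a single HA copy), the human IFITM3 coding sequence cloned between retained EcoRI and SalI sites, and an SV40 polyadenylation signal. IFITM3 is an interferon-induced transmembrane protein that restricts entry of many enveloped viruses. Here the codon for phenylalanine 8 has been replaced by the amber stop codon TAG. On its own, the plasmid would therefore terminate translation shortly after the tag. When it is co-transfected with an orthogonal aminoacyl-tRNA synthetase/suppressor tRNA pair, which this plasmid does not supply, the amber codon is read through and an unnatural amino acid is inserted at position 8, giving full-length HA-tagged IFITM3. This allows site-specific modification of IFITM3 in mammalian cells. The associated publication examines how IFITM3 engages incoming virus particles and traffics them to lysosomes.
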