Features (pLannotate 1.2.2; 17 found; start..end, strand, type, name):
      1..304     +  enhancer       CMV enhancer: human cytomegalovirus immediate early enhancer
    305..508     +  promoter       CMV promoter: human cytomegalovirus (CMV) immediate early promoter
    646..742     +  intron         SV40 intron: modified SV40 intron with splice donor and acceptor sites
    806..832     +  CDS            3xHA (fragment): three tandem HA epitope tags
    860..1258    +  CDS            IFITM3: IFM3_HUMAN - Experimental evidence at protein level: Swiss-Prot protein existence level 1. IFN-induced antiviral protein which disrupts intracellular cholesterol homeostasis. Inhibits the entry of viruses to the host cell cytoplasm by preventing viral fusion with cholesterol depleted endosomes. May inactivate new enveloped viruses which buds out of the infected cell, by letting them go out with a cholesterol depleted membrane. Active against multiple viruses, including influenza A virus, SARS coronaviruses (SARS-CoV and SARS-CoV-2), Marburg virus (MARV), Ebola virus (EBOV), Dengue virus (DNV),
   1304..1438    -  polyA_signal   SV40 poly(A) signal: SV40 polyadenylation signal
   1573..1589    -  protein_bind   lac operator: The lac repressor binds to the lac operator to inhibit transcription in E. coli. This inhibition can be relieved by adding lactose or isopropyl-β-D-thiogalactopyranoside (IPTG). lac repressor encoded by lacI
   1597..1627    -  promoter       lac promoter: promoter for the E. coli lac operon
   1642..1663    -  protein_bind   CAP binding site: CAP binding activates transcription in the presence of cAMP. E. coli catabolite activator protein
   1676..1768    -  CDS            lacI (fragment): lac repressor; lacI; The lac repressor binds to the lac operator to inhibit transcription in E. coli. This inhibition can be relieved by adding lactose or isopropyl-β-D-thiogalactopyranoside (IPTG).
   1951..2539    -  rep_origin     ori: high-copy-number ColE1/pMB1/pBR322/pUC origin of replication
   2710..3570    -  CDS            AmpR: β-lactamase; bla; confers resistance to ampicillin, carbenicillin, and related antibiotics
   3571..3675    -  promoter       AmpR promoter: bla
   3770..3805    +  CDS            rop (fragment): Rop protein, which maintains plasmids at low copy number; rop
   3907..4006    +  misc_feature   bom (fragment): basis of mobility region from pBR322
   4012..4167    -  CDS            lacZα (fragment): LacZα fragment of β-galactosidase; lacZ fragment
   4173..2       -  misc_feature   MCS (fragment) (across the origin): pUC18/19 multiple cloning site
>Addgene plasmid #122475 | HA-IFITM3-F8-TAG | addgene full sequence | sequence record 237716 | Addgene NGS Result
CGTTACATAACTTACGGTAAATGGCCCGCCTGGCTGACCGCCCAACGACCCCCGCCCATTGACGTCAATA
ATGACGTATGTTCCCATAGTAACGCCAATAGGGACTTTCCATTGACGTCAATGGGTGGAGTATTTACGGT
AAACTGCCCACTTGGCAGTACATCAAGTGTATCATATGCCAAGTACGCCCCCTATTGACGTCAATGACGG
TAAATGGCCCGCCTGGCATTATGCCCAGTACATGACCTTATGGGACTTTCCTACTTGGCAGTACATCTAC
GTATTAGTCATCGCTATTACCATGGTGATGCGGTTTTGGCAGTACATCAATGGGCGTGGATAGCGGTTTG
ACTCACGGGGATTTCCAAGTCTCCACCCCATTGACGTCAATGGGAGTTTGTTTTGGCACCAAAATCAACG
GGACTTTCCAAAATGTCGTAACAACTCCGCCCCATTGACGCAAATGGGCGGTAGGCGTGTACGGTGGGAG
GTCTATATAAGCAGAGCTCGTTTAGTGAACCGTCAGATCGCCTGGAGACGCCATCCACGCTGTTTTGACC
TCCATAGAAGACACCGGGACCGATCCAGCCTCCGGACTCTAGAGGATCCGGTACTAGAGGAACTGAAAAA
CCAGAAAGTTAACTGGTAAGTTTAGTCTTTTTGTCTTTTATTTCAGGTCCCGGATCCGGTGGTGGTGCAA
ATCAAAGAACTGCTCCTCAGTGGATGTTGCCTTTACTTCTAGGCCTGTACGGAAGTGTTACTTCTGCTCT
AAAAGCTGCGGAATTGTACCCGCGGGCCCACCATGTACCCATACGATGTTCCAGATTACGCTCTTATGGC
CATGGAGGCCCGAATTCCCATGAATCACACTGTCCAAACCTAGTTCTCTCCTGTCAACAGTGGCCAGCCC
CCCAACTATGAGATGCTCAAGGAGGAGCACGAGGTGGCTGTGCTGGGGGCGCCCCACAACCCTGCTCCCC
CGACGTCCACCGTGATCCACATCCGCAGCGAGACCTCCGTGCCCGACCATGTCGTCTGGTCCCTGTTCAA
CACCCTCTTCATGAACCCCTGCTGCCTGGGCTTCATAGCATTCGCCTACTCCGTGAAGTCTAGGGACAGG
AAGATGGTTGGCGACGTGACCGGGGCCCAGGCCTATGCCTCCACCGCCAAGTGCCTGAACATCTGGGCCC
TGATTCTGGGCATCCTCATGACCATTCTGCTCATCGTCATCCCAGTGCTGATCTTCCAGGCCTATGGATA
ATAATAAGTCGACCGAGATCTCTCGAGGTACCGCGGCCGCGGGGATCCAGACATGATAAGATACATTGAT
GAGTTTGGACAAACCACAACTAGAATGCAGTGAAAAAAATGCTTTATTTGTGAAATTTGTGATGCTATTG
CTTTATTTGTAACCATTATAAGCTGCAATAAACAAGTTAACAACAACAATTGCATTCATTTTATGTTTCA
GGTTCAGGGGGAGGTGTGGGAGGTTTTTTCGGATCCTCTAGAGTCGATCTGCAGGCATGCTAGCTTGGCG
TAATCATGGTCATAGCTGTTTCCTGTGTGAAATTGTTATCCGCTCACAATTCCACACAACATACGAGCCG
GAAGCATAAAGTGTAAAGCCTGGGGTGCCTAATGAGTGAGCTAACTCACATTAATTGCGTTGCGCTCACT
GCCCGCTTTCCAGTCGGGAAACCTGTCGTGCCAGCTGCATTAATGAATCGGCCAACGCGCGGGGAGAGGC
GGTTTGCGTATTGGGCGCTCTTCCGCTTCCTCGCTCACTGACTCGCTGCGCTCGGTCGTTCGGCTGCGGC
GAGCGGTATCAGCTCACTCAAAGGCGGTAATACGGTTATCCACAGAATCAGGGGATAACGCAGGAAAGAA
CATGTGAGCAAAAGGCCAGCAAAAGGCCAGGAACCGTAAAAAGGCCGCGTTGCTGGCGTTTTTCCATAGG
CTCCGCCCCCCTGACGAGCATCACAAAAATCGACGCTCAAGTCAGAGGTGGCGAAACCCGACAGGACTAT
AAAGATACCAGGCGTTTCCCCCTGGAAGCTCCCTCGTGCGCTCTCCTGTTCCGACCCTGCCGCTTACCGG
ATACCTGTCCGCCTTTCTCCCTTCGGGAAGCGTGGCGCTTTCTCATAGCTCACGCTGTAGGTATCTCAGT
TCGGTGTAGGTCGTTCGCTCCAAGCTGGGCTGTGTGCACGAACCCCCCGTTCAGCCCGACCGCTGCGCCT
TATCCGGTAACTATCGTCTTGAGTCCAACCCGGTAAGACACGACTTATCGCCACTGGCAGCAGCCACTGG
TAACAGGATTAGCAGAGCGAGGTATGTAGGCGGTGCTACAGAGTTCTTGAAGTGGTGGCCTAACTACGGC
TACACTAGAAGAACAGTATTTGGTATCTGCGCTCTGCTGAAGCCAGTTACCTTCGGAAAAAGAGTTGGTA
GCTCTTGATCCGGCAAACAAACCACCGCTGGTAGCGGTGGTTTTTTTGTTTGCAAGCAGCAGATTACGCG
CAGAAAAAAAGGATCTCAAGAAGATCCTTTGATCTTTTCTACGGGGTCTGACGCTCAGTGGAACGAAAAC
TCACGTTAAGGGATTTTGGTCATGAGATTATCAAAAAGGATCTTCACCTAGATCCTTTTAAATTAAAAAT
GAAGTTTTAAATCAATCTAAAGTATATATGAGTAAACTTGGTCTGACAGTTACCAATGCTTAATCAGTGA
GGCACCTATCTCAGCGATCTGTCTATTTCGTTCATCCATAGTTGCCTGACTCCCCGTCGTGTAGATAACT
ACGATACGGGAGGGCTTACCATCTGGCCCCAGTGCTGCAATGATACCGCGAGACCCACGCTCACCGGCTC
CAGATTTATCAGCAATAAACCAGCCAGCCGGAAGGGCCGAGCGCAGAAGTGGTCCTGCAACTTTATCCGC
CTCCATCCAGTCTATTAATTGTTGCCGGGAAGCTAGAGTAAGTAGTTCGCCAGTTAATAGTTTGCGCAAC
GTTGTTGCCATTGCTACAGGCATCGTGGTGTCACGCTCGTCGTTTGGTATGGCTTCATTCAGCTCCGGTT
CCCAACGATCAAGGCGAGTTACATGATCCCCCATGTTGTGCAAAAAAGCGGTTAGCTCCTTCGGTCCTCC
GATCGTTGTCAGAAGTAAGTTGGCCGCAGTGTTATCACTCATGGTTATGGCAGCACTGCATAATTCTCTT
ACTGTCATGCCATCCGTAAGATGCTTTTCTGTGACTGGTGAGTACTCAACCAAGTCATTCTGAGAATAGT
GTATGCGGCGACCGAGTTGCTCTTGCCCGGCGTCAATACGGGATAATACCGCGCCACATAGCAGAACTTT
AAAAGTGCTCATCATTGGAAAACGTTCTTCGGGGCGAAAACTCTCAAGGATCTTACCGCTGTTGAGATCC
AGTTCGATGTAACCCACTCGTGCACCCAACTGATCTTCAGCATCTTTTACTTTCACCAGCGTTTCTGGGT
GAGCAAAAACAGGAAGGCAAAATGCCGCAAAAAAGGGAATAAGGGCGACACGGAAATGTTGAATACTCAT
ACTCTTCCTTTTTCAATATTATTGAAGCATTTATCAGGGTTATTGTCTCATGAGCGGATACATATTTGAA
TGTATTTAGAAAAATAAACAAATAGGGGTTCCGCGCACATTTCCCCGAAAAGTGCCACCTGACGTCTAAG
AAACCATTATTATCATGACATTAACCTATAAAAATAGGCGTATCACGAGGCCCTTTCGTCTCGCGCGTTT
CGGTGATGACGGTGAAAACCTCTGACACATGCAGCTCCCGGAGACGGTCACAGCTTGTCTGTAAGCGGAT
GCCGGGAGCAGACAAGCCCGTCAGGGCGCGTCAGCGGGTGTTGGCGGGTGTCGGGGCTGGCTTAACTATG
CGGCATCAGAGCAGATTGTACTGAGAGTGCACCATATGCGGTGTGAAATACCGCACAGATGCGTAAGGAG
AAAATACCGCATCAGGCGCCATTCGCCATTCAGGCTGCGCAACTGTTGGGAAGGGCGATCGGTGCGGGCC
TCTTCGCTATTACGCCAGCTGGCGAAAGGGGGATGTGCTGCAAGGCGATTAAGTTGGGTAACGCCAGGGT
TTTCCCAGTCACGACGTTGTAAAACGACGGCCAGTGAGTTCGAGCTTGCATGCCTGCAGGT
